Addgene plasmid #166977: Tg(mpeg1:LifeAct-mRuby)
Purpose: labels F-actin in macrophages
Depositing lab: Anna Huttenlocher. Depositing organization: University of Wisconsin, Madison. Publication: Live imaging reveals distinct modes of neutrophil and macrophage migration within interstitial tissues. Barros-Becker F, Lam PY, Fisher R, Huttenlocher A. J Cell Sci. 2017 Nov 15;130(22):3801-3808. doi: 10.1242/jcs.206128. Epub 2017 Sep 28. PubMed 28972134.
Backbone
  Vector backbone: Tol2
  Backbone size w/o insert (bp): 3500
  Total vector size (bp): 6507
Growth in bacteria
  Bacterial resistance: Ampicillin, 100 μg/mL
  Growth temperature: 37°C
  Growth strain: DH5alpha
  Copy number: Unknown
Gene/Insert 1
  Gene/Insert name: mpeg1
  Species: D. rerio (zebrafish)
  Insert size (bp): 1854
  Entrez Gene: mpeg1.1 (a.k.a. fj09e08, mpeg, mpeg1, wu:fb14d06, wu:fj09e08, zgc:66409)
  Tag / fusion protein: Lifeact-mRuby (N terminal on backbone)
  Cloning method: Restriction Enzyme; 5′ cloning site xhoI (not destroyed); 3′ cloning site BamHI (unknown if destroyed)
  Sequencing primers: 5′ gtgaaagtacaa
Gene/Insert 2
  Gene/Insert name: LifeAct
  Species: X. laevis (frog)
  Entrez Gene: actb1 (a.k.a. ACTB, B-ACTZF, actba, bact, bactin1, bactzf, wu:fd18f05)
  Tag / fusion protein: mRuby (C terminal on insert)
  Cloning method: Restriction Enzyme; 5′ cloning site BamHI (unknown if destroyed); 3′ cloning site xbaI (not destroyed)
  Sequencing primers: 5′ TGCAGGAGACAGCAAAAg; 3′ ccagaggtgtaa
Resource information
  A portion of this plasmid was derived from a plasmid made by: LifeAct was a gift from Dr Bill Bement (University of WI-Madison)
Terms and licenses: Academic/Nonprofit Terms; Industry Terms: Not Available to Industry
How to cite: Tg(mpeg1:LifeAct-mRuby) was a gift from Anna Huttenlocher (Addgene plasmid # 166977 ; http://n2t.net/addgene:166977 ; RRID:Addgene_166977)
