[The description below was written by a language model from this plasmid's Addgene catalogue record and pLannotate feature annotations shown in this document.]
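Description:
Tg(mpeg1:LifeAct-mRuby) is a Tol2 transposon-based transgenesis plasmid for zebrafish, designed to label filamentous actin specifically in macrophages. It is maintained in E. coli through a high-copy ColE1/pUC-type origin and selected with ampicillin via the β-lactamase gene. A fragment of the f1 phage origin and remnants of a cloning-vector lac region (lac promoter, operator, CAP site, T3 promoter) are also present. The Tol2 arms themselves are not annotated in the feature table, but a short match to the medaka tyrosinase gene lies just upstream of the expression cassette. This probably reflects flanking sequence carried along with the medaka-derived Tol2 element.

The payload is a single expression cassette. A roughly 1.85 kb zebrafish mpeg1 (mpeg1.1) fragment serves as a macrophage-specific promoter. It presumably occupies the unannotated stretch upstream of the Lifeact coding sequence, where it was cloned ahead of the reporter. It drives Lifeact, a 17-amino-acid F-actin-binding peptide from budding yeast Abp140, fused at its C terminus to a red fluorescent protein, followed by an SV40 polyadenylation signal. The catalogue names the fluorophore as mRuby, whereas the automated annotation calls this reading frame mRFP1, so the identity should be checked against the sequence. The catalogue's frog species and actin gene links for Lifeact also do not match the peptide's yeast origin. The sequenced record is 6,094 nt, somewhat shorter than the listed total of 6,507 bp.

Tol2 vectors of this kind are generally used with Tol2 transposase to integrate the cassette into the genome. This allows stable lines or mosaic animals to be made for live imaging of actin dynamics in macrophages, as in studies of leukocyte migration through interstitial tissue.
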