Features (pLannotate 1.2.2; 14 found; start..end, strand, type, name):
    206..794     -  rep_origin     ori: high-copy-number ColE1/pMB1/pBR322/pUC origin of replication
    965..1825    -  CDS            AmpR: β-lactamase; bla; confers resistance to ampicillin, carbenicillin, and related antibiotics
   1826..1930    -  promoter       AmpR promoter: bla
   1956..2286    -  rep_origin     f1 ori (fragment) (sequence partly withheld): f1 bacteriophage origin of replication; arrow indicates direction of (+) strand synthesis
   2284..2511    +  CDS            tyr (fragment) (sequence partly withheld): TYRO_ORYLA - Also known as tyro. Experimental evidence at transcript level: Swiss-Prot protein existence level 2. This is a copper-containing oxidase that functions in the formation of pigments such as melanins and other polyphenolic compounds. From Oryzias latipes (Japanese rice fish) (Japanese killifish).
   4560..4610    +  CDS            Lifeact: peptide that binds filamentous actin (Riedl et al., 2008) first 17 amino acids of budding yeast Abp140
   4659..5333    +  CDS            mRFP1: mRFP1 is a basic (constitutively fluorescent) red fluorescent protein published in 2002, derived from Discosoma sp.. It is reported to be a somewhat slowly-maturing monomer with low acid sensitivity.
   5341..5424    +  CDS            large T antigen (fragment): large T antigen from SV40 (simian virus 40)
   5447..5568    +  polyA_signal   SV40 poly(A) signal: SV40 polyadenylation signal
   5859..5877    -  promoter       T3 promoter: promoter for bacteriophage T3 RNA polymerase
   5922..5938    -  protein_bind   lac operator: The lac repressor binds to the lac operator to inhibit transcription in E. coli. This inhibition can be relieved by adding lactose or isopropyl-β-D-thiogalactopyranoside (IPTG). lac repressor encoded by lacI
   5946..5976    -  promoter       lac promoter: promoter for the E. coli lac operon
   5991..6012    -  protein_bind   CAP binding site: CAP binding activates transcription in the presence of cAMP. E. coli catabolite activator protein
   6025..23      -  CDS            lacI (fragment) (across the origin): lac repressor; lacI; The lac repressor binds to the lac operator to inhibit transcription in E. coli. This inhibition can be relieved by adding lactose or isopropyl-β-D-thiogalactopyranoside (IPTG).
>Addgene plasmid #166977 | Tg(mpeg1:LifeAct-mRuby) | addgene full sequence | sequence record 329729 | Addgene NGS Result
GAGGCGGTTTGCGTATTGGGCGCTCTTCCGCTTCCTCGCTCACTGACTCGCTGCGCTCGGTCGTTCGGCT
GCGGCGAGCGGTATCAGCTCACTCAAAGGCGGTAATACGGTTATCCACAGAATCAGGGGATAACGCAGGA
AAGAACATGTGAGCAAAAGGCCAGCAAAAGGCCAGGAACCGTAAAAAGGCCGCGTTGCTGGCGTTTTTCC
ATAGGCTCCGCCCCCCTGACGAGCATCACAAAAATCGACGCTCAAGTCAGAGGTGGCGAAACCCGACAGG
ACTATAAAGATACCAGGCGTTTCCCCCTGGAAGCTCCCTCGTGCGCTCTCCTGTTCCGACCCTGCCGCTT
ACCGGATACCTGTCCGCCTTTCTCCCTTCGGGAAGCGTGGCGCTTTCTCATAGCTCACGCTGTAGGTATC
TCAGTTCGGTGTAGGTCGTTCGCTCCAAGCTGGGCTGTGTGCACGAACCCCCCGTTCAGCCCGACCGCTG
CGCCTTATCCGGTAACTATCGTCTTGAGTCCAACCCGGTAAGACACGACTTATCGCCACTGGCAGCAGCC
ACTGGTAACAGGATTAGCAGAGCGAGGTATGTAGGCGGTGCTACAGAGTTCTTGAAGTGGTGGCCTAACT
ACGGCTACACTAGAAGAACAGTATTTGGTATCTGCGCTCTGCTGAAGCCAGTTACCTTCGGAAAAAGAGT
TGGTAGCTCTTGATCCGGCAAACAAACCACCGCTGGTAGCGGTGGTTTTTTTGTTTGCAAGCAGCAGATT
ACGCGCAGAAAAAAAGGATCTCAAGAAGATCCTTTGATCTTTTCTACGGGGTCTGACGCTCAGTGGAACG
AAAACTCACGTTAAGGGATTTTGGTCATGAGATTATCAAAAAGGATCTTCACCTAGATCCTTTTAAATTA
AAAATGAAGTTTTAAATCAATCTAAAGTATATATGAGTAAACTTGGTCTGACAGTTACCAATGCTTAATC
AGTGAGGCACCTATCTCAGCGATCTGTCTATTTCGTTCATCCATAGTTGCCTGACTCCCCGTCGTGTAGA
TAACTACGATACGGGAGGGCTTACCATCTGGCCCCAGTGCTGCAATGATACCGCGAGACCCACGCTCACC
GGCTCCAGATTTATCAGCAATAAACCAGCCAGCCGGAAGGGCCGAGCGCAGAAGTGGTCCTGCAACTTTA
TCCGCCTCCATCCAGTCTATTAATTGTTGCCGGGAAGCTAGAGTAAGTAGTTCGCCAGTTAATAGTTTGC
GCAACGTTGTTGCCATTGCTACAGGCATCGTGGTGTCACGCTCGTCGTTTGGTATGGCTTCATTCAGCTC
CGGTTCCCAACGATCAAGGCGAGTTACATGATCCCCCATGTTGTGCAAAAAAGCGGTTAGCTCCTTCGGT
CCTCCGATCGTTGTCAGAAGTAAGTTGGCCGCAGTGTTATCACTCATGGTTATGGCAGCACTGCATAATT
CTCTTACTGTCATGCCATCCGTAAGATGCTTTTCTGTGACTGGTGAGTACTCAACCAAGTCATTCTGAGA
ATAGTGTATGCGGCGACCGAGTTGCTCTTGCCCGGCGTCAATACGGGATAATACCGCGCCACATAGCAGA
ACTTTAAAAGTGCTCATCATTGGAAAACGTTCTTCGGGGCGAAAACTCTCAAGGATCTTACCGCTGTTGA
GATCCAGTTCGATGTAACCCACTCGTGCACCCAACTGATCTTCAGCATCTTTTACTTTCACCAGCGTTTC
TGGGTGAGCAAAAACAGGAAGGCAAAATGCCGCAAAAAAGGGAATAAGGGCGACACGGAAATGTTGAATA
CTCATACTCTTCCTTTTTCAATATTATTGAAGCATTTATCAGGGTTATTGTCTCATGAGCGGATACATAT
TTGAATGTATTTAGAAAAATAAACAAATAGGGGTTCCGCGCACATTTCCCCGAAAAGTGCCACCTAAATT
GTAAGCGTTAATATTTTGTTAAAATTCGCGTTAAATTTTTGTTAAATCAGCTCATTTTTTAACCAATAGG
CCGAAATCGGCAAAATCCCTTATAAATCAAAAGAATAGACCGAGATAGGGT
[37 nt withheld, positions 2082-2118]
AAAGAACGTGGACTCCAACGTCAAAGG
[49 nt withheld, positions 2146-2194]
T
[91 nt withheld, positions 2196-2286]
CACAATGACGGCTACTACATGGTGCCATTCCTTCCTCTTTATAGGAATGGAGACTACCTCCTGTCCAACA
ATGCTCTTGGATACGAGTACGCCTACCTGTTGGACCCAGGTCATTGCACAACACCAGAAATGCCCTCTGA
TCTGCAAAAGACGTGAATATCTGTTCAGACACCCATATCCACTCTGTTCCACACAGGTCAGAGGTTTGTC
CAGGAGTTCTTGACAGAGGTGTAAAAAGTACTCAAAAATTTTACTCAAGTGAAAGTACAAGTACTTAGGG
AAAATTTTACTCAATTAAAAGTAAAAGTATCTGGCTAGAATCTTACTTGAGTAAAAGTAAAAAAGTACTC
CATTAAAATTGTACTTGAGTATTAAGGAAGTAAAAGGCTAGCAAGATCTGCTCGAGTGTTGGAGCACATC
TGACATCTGAAATTATTTGAAAGCAGCAGAAATGTTTTTACAGCTATTACAAAATTTACTTAACAAGAAT
CCTTTAAAATATGACAATTTATTGCCAATAATTTACAGTAAGTTTTGCAGTACTTTAATATTACAAATTA
TACAACTGTGCTGGCACACAAAAAATAACTTAATCCAGCACAACAACAACAACAACAACTACAAAAAGCA
TATTTCCTTTTGCTTTTTCTTGTTCACTCAACTTTTGGAAACATCAACTGCACTGACCTAAAATTATACA
GTATGTCAGTAATACAAAAACACTTAGTTAGGTTAACATAAGATTATTAGTTTTCTGGAGAGGTGAACTA
CTCTGTAAGAAACCTTTTTAAGTTGTGCCAACTAAACATTTTTATCAGCAGAACTACAATGCTTGATGAG
TGAACAAAAAAACAAACAAACCTTATTTCCTTTTGTTTTTTCTTGTGTACTTAACATTTTTTTCACCTTT
ATTTGAAACGACAGTAGGGAGTATGGACAGGAAAGTGTTGGGAGAGGAGAGGGATGAGCATAGAACCAGG
AGGTAGGAATCAAACTCAGGTCACTATGAACACCGGAGTGCCAGGTGTCAACACACTAACCACTACACCA
TCAACTCCAACATTTACTTGAAAACATCAGTTGAGTGAACAAAAAACTCTTGTGGAAATTGGTACTGAGA
AATAATACATTATCACAACAAACAAAACAGAGACAAATGTTAACAAAACAATTATTAGAAACAGAATTAG
AAACCGGACAGGAGGTAAAACAATAATGATAAACAAGACAAGGATCAAAACATGGCAGGACAAAGACAGT
TTTTTGTTCACTCAACCTCAGATATTTTAGGTCAGTGCAACTGATGTTTACAAAGGTTGTATGCATGTCA
ACACCAATGGTGTAGTGATTAGTGTGTTGACACAAGGCACTCCAGTGTTCACACTGATGCTGGTTTGATT
CCCACATCGATGTCCTTTGCTAATCCTGCCTCTCTCCCCATGCTTTCCTGTCTATACTCTCTACTGTTGT
GTCAATTAAAGGTGAAAAAAGTTAAGCACAAAAGAAAAATCTAAGGATATAAGGATTATGTTTTTTTTTG
TTCACTCAAAATCAGGCATTCCAGTTCTGCAGACAAAAAATGTTCAGTTGGCACAACTTAAAAAGTTTTG
TTACAGAGTAGTTCACCTCTCCAGAAAACTAATAATCTTATGTTAACCCAACTAAATGTTTTTACTGAAA
AATAATTGAATGTCAGTGCAGCTGATGTTTTTTTAAAAGTGGAGAGAACAAAAAAAGTGAAAGGAAATAA
GGATTCATTGTTGTACCGACTTATTTTTTTGAAGAAAATTCTGCTATAGGGCTTTCATGATCCCCTATGC
TCACAGCAGTTTTAGGAGATGCTTATAATAAAGAGGATTTGAAAAACCTGCTAATCTTGTACATTTCTAA
AACAAGAAGCCAACCAATTTCAATTCCTCCTCTTTCAAAGCCAATGGAAAATTTAAAACGCACAGTCTCT
TGCGTCATCAAAACCATTCTGAAGACTCATCAAAATCCTTCGTAGCTTTAAATATAAATCTATTATTGAA
CAGATCATACTTCACAAAAAATATAAATATATTTGATTCATTCACTTCATGAAATTGTCCTTCAACTTAA
CGTTTGAACGCAAGGTACCAAAACACAAAGAGGAACCTCATAGTCTCATGACCCTTCCCCCACGGATTTG
AAACTGAGAAGTGGTTTTATTGAGGAACTCAGCAAAATCTATAATCACCATATTTGATTGAAAATCACAT
TAGTGCAGGAGACAGCAAAAGGATCTCGCCACCATGGGTGTCGCAGATTTGATCAAGAAATTCGAAAGCA
TCTCAAAGGAAGAAGGGGATCCGGGTGCTGGTGCTGGTGCTGGTGCTATGGGCAAGCTTACCATGGCCAG
CTCCGAGGATGTCATCAAAGAGTTTATGAGATTTAAGGTCAAGATGGAGGGAAGCGTCAACGGACACGAG
TTCGAGATTGAGGGAGAAGGAGAAGGCCGGCCTTACGAGGGCACACAAACCGCTAAGCTCAAGGTCACAA
AAGGAGGACCCCTCCCCTTCTCCTGGGATATTCTGAGCCCTCAGTTCCAGTACGGAAGCAAAGCCTATGT
TAAACACCCTGCCGACATCCCTGACTATCTGAAGCTCTCCTTCCCTGAAGGCTTCAAGTGGGAGAGATTC
ATGAACTTCGAGGACGGAGGCGTGGTGACAGTCACACAAGATAGCACCCTCCAGGACGGAGAGTTTATTT
ATAAGGTGAAACTCAGAGGAACCAACTTCCCCTCCGATGGCCCTGTCATGCAAAAAAAAACAATGGGATG
GGAAGCCTCCACCGAGAGAATGTATCCTGAGGATGGCGCTCTGAAAGGCGAAATTAAAATGAGACTGAAA
CTCAAAGACGGAGGACACTACGATGCCGAGGTCAAAACAACCTACAAGGCCAAGAAACAAGTGCAGCTGC
CTGGCGCCTACATGACTGATATTAAACTCGACATTATCAGCCATAATGGGGACTACACCATCGTGGAACA
ATATGAGAGAGCTGAGGGCAGACATAGCACAGGCGCTTAATCTAGATCATAATCAGCCATACCACATTTG
TAGAGGTTTTACTTGCTTTAAAAAACCTCCCACACCTCCCCCTGAACCTGAAACATAAAATGAATGCAAT
TGTTGTTGTTAACTTGTTTATTGCAGCTTATAATGGTTACAAATAAAGCAATAGCATCACAAATTTCACA
AATAAAGCATTTTTTTCACTGCATTCTAGTTGTGGTTTGTCCAAACTCATCAATGTATCTTAAGGCGAGA
TCCTGCGGCCGCAAGGGAAAATAGAATGAAGTGATCTCCAAAAAATAAGTACTTTTTGACTGTAAATAAA
ATTGTAAGGAGTAAAAAGTACTTTTTTTTCTAAAAAAATGTAATTAAGTAAAAGTAAAAGTATTGATTTT
TAATTGTACTCAAGTAAAGTAAAAATCCCCAAAAATAATACTTAAGTACAGTAATCAAGTAAAATTACTC
AAGTACTTTACACCTCTGGTTCTTGACCCCCTACCTTCAGCAAGCCCAGCAGATCCACTAGATCTTTTGT
TCCCTTTAGTGAGGGTTAATTGCGCGCTTGGCGTAATCATGGTCATAGCTGTTTCCTGTGTGAAATTGTT
ATCCGCTCACAATTCCACACAACATACGAGCCGGAAGCATAAAGTGTAAAGCCTGGGGTGCCTAATGAGT
GAGCTAACTCACATTAATTGCGTTGCGCTCACTGCCCGCTTTCCAGTCGGGAAACCTGTCGTGCCAGCTG
CATTAATGAATCGGCCAACGCGCGGGGA
